Addgene plasmid #204959: raACR-pmCerulean3-N1
Purpose: Expression of the MsACR1 mutant raACR as a fusion protein with mCerulean3 in mammalian cells
Depositing lab: Peter Hegemann. Depositing organization: Humboldt-Universitaet zu Berlin. Publication: Robust optogenetic inhibition with red-light-sensitive anion-conducting channelrhodopsins. Oppermann J, Rozenberg A, Fabrin T, Gonzalez-Cabrera C, Parker R, Beja O, Prigge M, Hegemann P. eLife. 2024 Oct 14;12:RP90100. doi: 10.7554/eLife.90100. PubMed 39401075.
Backbone
  Vector backbone: pEGFP-C1
  Backbone size w/o insert (bp): 3987
  Total vector size (bp): 5427
  Vector type: Mammalian Expression
  Selectable markers: Neomycin (select with G418)
Growth in bacteria
  Bacterial resistance: Kanamycin, 50 μg/mL
  Growth temperature: 37°C
  Growth strain: DH5alpha
  Copy number: High Copy
Gene/Insert
  Gene/Insert name: raACR (alt name: MsACR1-S218A)
  Species: Mantoniella squamata
  Insert size (bp): 723
  Promoter: CMV (+enhancer)
  Tag / fusion protein: mCerulean3 (C terminal on insert)
  Cloning method: Gibson Cloning
  Sequencing primers: 5′ CMV-fwd: GCAAATGGGCGGTAGGCGT; 3′ EGFP-C1-rev: AACCATTATAAGCTGCAATAAAC
Terms and licenses: Academic/Nonprofit Terms; Industry Terms: Not Available to Industry
Depositor comments: Please visit https://doi.org/10.1101/2023.06.09.544329 for bioRxiv preprint.
How to cite: raACR-pmCerulean3-N1 was a gift from Peter Hegemann (Addgene plasmid # 204959 ; http://n2t.net/addgene:204959 ; RRID:Addgene_204959)
