[The description below was written by a language model from this plasmid's Addgene catalogue record and pLannotate feature annotations shown in this document.]
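Description:
raACR-pmCerulean3-N1 is a 5,427 bp mammalian expression plasmid for producing raACR, the S218A point mutant of the anion-conducting channelrhodopsin MsACR1 from the green alga Mantoniella squamata, as a fusion with the cyan fluorescent protein mCerulean3. The catalogue lists the backbone as pEGFP-C1, although the plasmid name and the layout (opsin upstream, fluorescent protein at its C terminus) correspond to an N1-style arrangement. The human cytomegalovirus immediate early enhancer and promoter drive transcription. The 723 bp raACR insert was not annotated by the automated feature table, but it presumably lies in the unannotated stretch between the CMV promoter and the mCerulean3 coding sequence. A residual multiple cloning site fragment and the SV40 polyadenylation signal follow the fusion and terminate the transcript.

The rest of the plasmid is standard for this vector family. A high-copy ColE1/pUC-type origin supports replication in E. coli, and an f1 origin is also present. A single NeoR/KanR (Tn5 aminoglycoside phosphotransferase) gene sits behind tandem bacterial (bla) and SV40 early promoters and ends with the HSV TK polyadenylation signal. It provides kanamycin resistance in bacteria and G418 selection in mammalian cells. The short large T antigen, ble and bGH poly(A) fragments in the annotation appear to be backbone remnants or partial matches rather than functional elements.

The construct is intended for transient or stable expression of the red-light-sensitive anion channel in mammalian cells. The mCerulean3 tag allows expressing cells and the membrane localisation of the protein to be seen, for example when characterising photocurrents or testing optogenetic inhibition.
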