Features (pLannotate 1.2.2; 15 found; start..end, strand, type, name):
      8..311     +  enhancer       CMV enhancer: human cytomegalovirus immediate early enhancer
    312..515     +  promoter       CMV promoter: human cytomegalovirus (CMV) immediate early promoter
   1271..1984    +  CDS            mCerulean3: mCerulean3 is a basic (constitutively fluorescent) cyan fluorescent protein published in 2011, derived from Aequorea victoria. It is reported to be a somewhat slowly-maturing monomer with very low acid sensitivity.
   1989..2038    +  misc_feature   MCS (fragment): multiple cloning site
   2055..2139    +  CDS            large T antigen (fragment): large T antigen from SV40 (simian virus 40)
   2162..2283    +  polyA_signal   SV40 poly(A) signal: SV40 polyadenylation signal
   2317..2745    -  rep_origin     f1 ori (sequence partly withheld): f1 bacteriophage origin of replication; arrow indicates direction of (+) strand synthesis
   2772..2876    +  promoter       AmpR promoter: bla
   2878..3235    +  promoter       SV40 promoter: SV40 enhancer and early promoter
   3270..4064    +  CDS            NeoR/KanR: aminoglycoside phosphotransferase from Tn5; aph(3')-II (or nptII); confers resistance to neomycin, kanamycin, and G418 (Geneticin®)
   4085..4237    +  CDS            ble (fragment): BLE_KLEPN - Experimental evidence at protein level: Swiss-Prot protein existence level 1. Binding protein with a strong affinity to the bleomycin family of antibiotics. Binds to CL990; an antimitotic-antibiotic compound. From Klebsiella pneumoniae.
   4296..4343    +  polyA_signal   HSV TK poly(A) signal: herpes simplex virus thymidine kinase polyadenylation signal (Cole and Stacy, 1985)
   4434..4450    -  polyA_signal   bGH poly(A) signal (fragment): bovine growth hormone polyadenylation signal
   4672..5260    +  rep_origin     ori: high-copy-number ColE1/pMB1/pBR322/pUC origin of replication
   5375..5427    +  enhancer       CMV enhancer (fragment): human cytomegalovirus immediate early enhancer
>Addgene plasmid #204959 | raACR-pmCerulean3-N1 | addgene full sequence | sequence record 405398 | Addgene NGS Result
AGTTCCGCGTTACATAACTTACGGTAAATGGCCCGCCTGGCTGACCGCCCAACGACCCCCGCCCATTGAC
GTCAATAATGACGTATGTTCCCATAGTAACGCCAATAGGGACTTTCCATTGACGTCAATGGGTGGAGTAT
TTACGGTAAACTGCCCACTTGGCAGTACATCAAGTGTATCATATGCCAAGTACGCCCCCTATTGACGTCA
ATGACGGTAAATGGCCCGCCTGGCATTATGCCCAGTACATGACCTTATGGGACTTTCCTACTTGGCAGTA
CATCTACGTATTAGTCATCGCTATTACCATGGTGATGCGGTTTTGGCAGTACATCAATGGGCGTGGATAG
CGGTTTGACTCACGGGGATTTCCAAGTCTCCACCCCATTGACGTCAATGGGAGTTTGTTTTGGCACCAAA
ATCAACGGGACTTTCCAAAATGTCGTAACAACTCCGCCCCATTGACGCAAATGGGCGGTAGGCGTGTACG
GTGGGAGGTCTATATAAGCAGAGCTGGTTTAGTGAACCGTCAGATCCGCTAGCCACCATGTCCGCCTACG
AGGTGGTGAAGGACATCCGGCTGGTCATCCAGACCATCCTGCTGCTGGCCTTTTATGTGATGGCCGGCTT
CTACCTGTATCAGAAGAAGAAGAAGAGGGCCAGATGGGAGGTGCTGTACATCGCAACCGTGGCAGGCCTG
GCCAACACAATCGGCCTGGCCGCAGGACACCTGGAGCCACTGTCTTTTGCCGCAGAGGGAGTGGGCAAGA
AGACACCATGGCTGCGGTTCAGCTCCTGGATGACCACATGCCCCGTGCTGCTGATCCACCTGAACAATCT
GGCAGGAGAGGAGGTGCAGAACGTGGAGCGCGCCAGCATGCTGGTCATCGAGCTGAATCTGATGGTGCTG
CTGGGCGCCACCTCTAGCTTCACAGATGGCGGCGGCGCCCTGGTGTTCTTTATGCTGAGCTGGCTGGTGT
GCTTTACCATCTTCGTGCAGGCCTGGACAATCTTTAACGAGGCCTTCGCCTCCCTGCCAGCAAAGGCAAG
GCCTCACCTGAATGGCATGATGTTCTGTTTTTACTTCGCCTGGGCAGGATTTGGCGTGCTGTTCGCAGCA
GGACCAGAGGGATGGGGACCCAAGGACAATATCCTGGCCGAGCTGGTGACCATCGCCATGGTGGTGGTGG
ATTTCATCGCCAAGATCGTGTTTGGCTTCATCGGATGGCACCTGAGGTGGCGCGTGCTGAGGGGAGAGGA
CGGCAAGGTGGTGAGCAAGGGCGAGGAGCTGTTCACCGGGGTGGTGCCCATCCTGGTCGAGCTGGACGGC
GACGTAAACGGCCACAAGTTCAGCGTGTCCGGCGAGGGCGAGGGCGATGCCACCTACGGCAAGCTGACCC
TGAAGTTCATCTGCACCACCGGCAAGCTGCCCGTGCCCTGGCCCACCCTCGTGACCACCCTGAGCTGGGG
CGTGCAGTGCTTCGCCCGCTACCCCGACCACATGAAGCAGCACGACTTCTTCAAGTCCGCCATGCCCGAA
GGCTACGTCCAGGAGCGCACCATCTTCTTCAAGGACGACGGCAACTACAAGACCCGCGCCGAGGTGAAGT
TCGAGGGCGACACCCTGGTGAACCGCATCGAGCTGAAGGGCATCGACTTCAAGGAGGACGGCAACATCCT
GGGGCACAAGCTGGAGTACAACGCCATCCACGGCAACGTCTATATCACCGCCGACAAGCAGAAGAACGGC
ATCAAGGCCAACTTCGGCCTCAACTGCAACATCGAGGACGGCAGCGTGCAGCTCGCCGACCACTACCAGC
AGAACACCCCCATCGGCGACGGCCCCGTGCTGCTGCCCGACAACCACTACCTGAGCACCCAGTCCAAGCT
GAGCAAAGACCCCAACGAGAAGCGCGATCACATGGTCCTGCTGGAGTTCGTGACCGCCGCCGGGATCACT
CTCGGCATGGACGAGCTGTACAAGTAGGGAGCTCAAGCTTCGAATTCTGCAGTCGACGGTACCGCGGGCC
CGGGATCCACCGGATCTAGATAACTGATCATAATCAGCCATACCACATTTGTAGAGGTTTTACTTGCTTT
AAAAAACCTCCCACACCTCCCCCTGAACCTGAAACATAAAATGAATGCAATTGTTGTTGTTAACTTGTTT
ATTGCAGCTTATAATGGTTACAAATAAAGCAATAGCATCACAAATTTCACAAATAAAGCATTTTTTTCAC
TGCATTCTAGTTGTGGTTTGTCCAAACTCATCAATGTATCTTAACGCGTAAATTGTAAGCGTTAATATTT
TGTTAAAATTCGCGTTAAATTTTTGTTAAATCAGCTCATTTTTTAACCAATAGGCCGAAATCGGCAAAAT
CCCTTATAAATCAAAAGAATAGACCGAGATAGGGT
[37 nt withheld, positions 2416-2452]
AAAGAACGTGGACTCCAACGTCAAAGG
[49 nt withheld, positions 2480-2528]
T
[91 nt withheld, positions 2530-2620]
G
[124 nt withheld, positions 2622-2745]
CAGGTGGCACTTTTCGGGGAAATGTGCGCGGAACCCCTATTTGTTTATTTTTCTAAATACATTCAAATAT
GTATCCGCTCATGAGACAATAACCCTGATAAATGCTTCAATAATATTGAAAAAGGAAGAGTCCTGAGGCG
GAAAGAACCAGCTGTGGAATGTGTGTCAGTTAGGGTGTGGAAAGTCCCCAGGCTCCCCAGCAGGCAGAAG
TATGCAAAGCATGCATCTCAATTAGTCAGCAACCAGGTGTGGAAAGTCCCCAGGCTCCCCAGCAGGCAGA
AGTATGCAAAGCATGCATCTCAATTAGTCAGCAACCATAGTCCCGCCCCTAACTCCGCCCATCCCGCCCC
TAACTCCGCCCAGTTCCGCCCATTCTCCGCCCCATGGCTGACTAATTTTTTTTATTTATGCAGAGGCCGA
GGCCGCCTCGGCCTCTGAGCTATTCCAGAAGTAGTGAGGAGGCTTTTTTGGAGGCCTAGGCTTTTGCAAA
GATCGATCAAGAGACAGGATGAGGATCGTTTCGCATGATTGAACAAGATGGATTGCACGCAGGTTCTCCG
GCCGCTTGGGTGGAGAGGCTATTCGGCTATGACTGGGCACAACAGACAATCGGCTGCTCTGATGCCGCCG
TGTTCCGGCTGTCAGCGCAGGGGCGCCCGGTTCTTTTTGTCAAGACCGACCTGTCCGGTGCCCTGAATGA
ACTGCAAGACGAGGCAGCGCGGCTATCGTGGCTGGCCACGACGGGCGTTCCTTGCGCAGCTGTGCTCGAC
GTTGTCACTGAAGCGGGAAGGGACTGGCTGCTATTGGGCGAAGTGCCGGGGCAGGATCTCCTGTCATCTC
ACCTTGCTCCTGCCGAGAAAGTATCCATCATGGCTGATGCAATGCGGCGGCTGCATACGCTTGATCCGGC
TACCTGCCCATTCGACCACCAAGCGAAACATCGCATCGAGCGAGCACGTACTCGGATGGAAGCCGGTCTT
GTCGATCAGGATGATCTGGACGAAGAGCATCAGGGGCTCGCGCCAGCCGAACTGTTCGCCAGGCTCAAGG
CGAGCATGCCCGACGGCGAGGATCTCGTCGTGACCCATGGCGATGCCTGCTTGCCGAATATCATGGTGGA
AAATGGCCGCTTTTCTGGATTCATCGACTGTGGCCGGCTGGGTGTGGCGGACCGCTATCAGGACATAGCG
TTGGCTACCCGTGATATTGCTGAAGAGCTTGGCGGCGAATGGGCTGACCGCTTCCTCGTGCTTTACGGTA
TCGCCGCTCCCGATTCGCAGCGCATCGCCTTCTATCGCCTTCTTGACGAGTTCTTCTGAGCGGGACTCTG
GGGTTCGAAATGACCGACCAAGCGACGCCCAACCTGCCATCACGAGATTTCGATTCCACCGCCGCCTTCT
ATGAAAGGTTGGGCTTCGGAATCGTTTTCCGGGACGCCGGCTGGATGATCCTCCAGCGCGGGGATCTCAT
GCTGGAGTTCTTCGCCCACCCTAGGGGGAGGCTAACTGAAACACGGAAGGAGACAATACCGGAAGGAACC
CGCGCTATGACGGCAATAAAAAGACAGAATAAAACGCACGGTGTTGGGTCGTTTGTTCATAAACGCGGGG
TTCGGTCCCAGGGCTGGCACTCTGTCGATACCCCACCGAGACCCCATTGGGGCCAATACGCCCGCGTTTC
TTCCTTTTCCCCACCCCACCCCCCAAGTTCGGGTGAAGGCCCAGGGCTCGCAGCCAACGTCGGGGCGGCA
GGCCCTGCCATAGCCTCAGGTTACTCATATATACTTTAGATTGATTTAAAACTTCATTTTTAATTTAAAA
GGATCTAGGTGAAGATCCTTTTTGATAATCTCATGACCAAAATCCCTTAACGTGAGTTTTCGTTCCACTG
AGCGTCAGACCCCGTAGAAAAGATCAAAGGATCTTCTTGAGATCCTTTTTTTCTGCGCGTAATCTGCTGC
TTGCAAACAAAAAAACCACCGCTACCAGCGGTGGTTTGTTTGCCGGATCAAGAGCTACCAACTCTTTTTC
CGAAGGTAACTGGCTTCAGCAGAGCGCAGATACCAAATACTGTTCTTCTAGTGTAGCCGTAGTTAGGCCA
CCACTTCAAGAACTCTGTAGCACCGCCTACATACCTCGCTCTGCTAATCCTGTTACCAGTGGCTGCTGCC
AGTGGCGATAAGTCGTGTCTTACCGGGTTGGACTCAAGACGATAGTTACCGGATAAGGCGCAGCGGTCGG
GCTGAACGGGGGGTTCGTGCACACAGCCCAGCTTGGAGCGAACGACCTACACCGAACTGAGATACCTACA
GCGTGAGCTATGAGAAAGCGCCACGCTTCCCGAAGGGAGAAAGGCGGACAGGTATCCGGTAAGCGGCAGG
GTCGGAACAGGAGAGCGCACGAGGGAGCTTCCAGGGGGAAACGCCTGGTATCTTTATAGTCCTGTCGGGT
TTCGCCACCTCTGACTTGAGCGTCGATTTTTGTGATGCTCGTCAGGGGGGCGGAGCCTATGGAAAAACGC
CAGCAACGCGGCCTTTTTACGGTTCCTGGCCTTTTGCTGGCCTTTTGCTCACATGTTCTTTCCTGCGTTA
TCCCCTGATTCTGTGGATAACCGTATTACCGCCATGCATTAGTTATTAATAGTAATCAATTACGGGGTCA
TTAGTTCATAGCCCATATATGG
