>Addgene plasmid #204959 | raACR-pmCerulean3-N1 | depositor partial sequence | sequence record 399290 | raACR
ATGTCCGCCTACGAGGTGGTGAAGGACATCCGGCTGGTCATCCAGACCATCCTGCTGCTGGCCTTTTATG
TGATGGCCGGCTTCTACCTGTATCAGAAGAAGAAGAAGAGGGCCAGATGGGAGGTGCTGTACATCGCAAC
CGTGGCAGGCCTGGCCAACACAATCGGCCTGGCCGCAGGACACCTGGAGCCACTGTCTTTTGCCGCAGAG
GGAGTGGGCAAGAAGACACCATGGCTGCGGTTCAGCTCCTGGATGACCACATGCCCCGTGCTGCTGATCC
ACCTGAACAATCTGGCAGGAGAGGAGGTGCAGAACGTGGAGCGCGCCAGCATGCTGGTCATCGAGCTGAA
TCTGATGGTGCTGCTGGGCGCCACCTCTAGCTTCACAGATGGCGGCGGCGCCCTGGTGTTCTTTATGCTG
AGCTGGCTGGTGTGCTTTACCATCTTCGTGCAGGCCTGGACAATCTTTAACGAGGCCTTCGCCTCCCTGC
CAGCAAAGGCAAGGCCTCACCTGAATGGCATGATGTTCTGTTTTTACTTCGCCTGGGCAGGATTTGGCGT
GCTGTTCGCAGCAGGACCAGAGGGATGGGGACCCAAGGACAATATCCTGGCCGAGCTGGTGACCATCGCC
ATGGTGGTGGTGGATTTCATCGCCAAGATCGTGTTTGGCTTCATCGGATGGCACCTGAGGTGGCGCGTGC
TGAGGGGAGAGGACGGCAAGGTG
